>Addgene plasmid #116162 | pHAGE-BRAF-G69S | addgene full sequence | sequence record 250628 | Addgene NGS Result
TTTTAAAAGAAAAGGGGGGATTGGGGGGTACAGTGCAGGGGAAAGAATAGTAGACATAATAGCAACAGAC
ATACAAACTAAAGAATTACAAAAACAAATTACAAAAATTCAAAATTTTCGGGTTTATTACAGGGACAGCA
GAGATCCAGTTTGGACTAGTCGTGAGGCTCCGGTGCCCGTCAGTGGGCAGAGCGCACATCGCCCACAGTC
CCCGAGAAGTTGGGGGGAGGGGTCGGCAATTGAACCGGTGCCTAGAGAAGGTGGCGCGGGGTAAACTGGG
AAAGTGATGTCGTGTACTGGCTCCGCCTTTTTCCCGAGGGTGGGGGAGAACCGTATATAAGTGCAGTAGT
CGCCGTGAACGTTCTTTTTCGCAACGGGTTTGCCGCCAGAACACAGGTAAGTGCCGTGTGTGGTTCCCGC
GGGCCTGGCCTCTTTACGGGTTATGGCCCTTGCGTGCCTTGAATTACTTCCACCTGGCTGCAGTACGTGA
TTCTTGATCCCGAGCTTCGGGTTGGAAGTGGGTGGGAGAGTTCGAGGCCTTGCGCTTAAGGAGCCCCTTC
GCCTCGTGCTTGAGTTGAGGCCTGGCCTGGGCGCTGGGGCCGCCGCGTGCGAATCTGGTGGCACCTTCGC
GCCTGTCTCGCTGCTTTCGATAAGTCTCTAGCCATTTAAAATTTTTGATGACCTGCTGCGACGCTTTTTT
TCTGGCAAGATAGTCTTGTAAATGCGGGCCAAGATCTGCACACTGGTATTTCGGTTTTTGGGGCCGCGGG
CGGCGACGGGGCCCGTGCGTCCCAGCGCACATGTTCGGCGAGGCGGGGCCTGCGAGCGCGGCCACCGAGA
ATCGGACGGGGGTAGTCTCAAGCTGGCCGGCCTGCTCTGGTGCCTGGCCTCGCGCCGCCGTGTATCGCCC
CGCCCTGGGCGGCAAGGCTGGCCCGGTCGGCACCAGTTGCGTGAGCGGAAAGATGGCCGCTTCCCGGCCC
TGCTGCAGGGAGCTCAAAATGGAGGACGCGGCGCTCGGGAGAGCGGGCGGGTGAGTCACCCACACAAAGG
AAAAGGGCCTTTCCGTCCTCAGCCGTCGCTTCATGTGACTCCACGGAGTACCGGGCGCCGTCCAGGCACC
TCGATTAGTTCTCGAGCTTTTGGAGTACGTCGTCTTTAGGTTGGGGGGAGGGGTTTTATGCGATGGAGTT
TCCCCACACTGAGTGGGTGGAGACTGAAGTTAGGCCAGCTTGGCACTTGATGTAATTCTCCTTGGAATTT
GCCCTTTTTGAGTTTGGATCTTGGTTCATTCTCAAGCCTCAGACAGTGGTTCAAAGTTTTTTTCTTCCAT
TTCAGGTGTCGTGAAGCGGCCCTGCAGATATCAACAAGTTTGTACAAAAAAGCAGGCACCATGGCGGCGC
TGAGCGGTGGCGGTGGTGGCGGCGCGGAGCCGGGCCAGGCTCTGTTCAACGGGGACATGGAGCCCGAGGC
CGGCGCCGGCGCCGGCGCCGCGGCCTCTTCGGCTGCGGACCCTGCCATTCCGGAGGAGGTGTGGAATATC
AAACAAATGATTAAGTTGACACAGGAACATATAGAGGCCCTATTGGACAAATTTAGTGGGGAGCATAATC
CACCATCAATATATCTGGAGGCCTATGAAGAATACACCAGCAAGCTAGATGCACTCCAACAAAGAGAACA
ACAGTTATTGGAATCTCTGGGGAACGGAACTGATTTTTCTGTTTCTAGCTCTGCATCAATGGATACCGTT
ACATCTTCTTCCTCTTCTAGCCTTTCAGTGCTACCTTCATCTCTTTCAGTTTTTCAAAATCCCACAGATG
TGGCACGGAGCAACCCCAAGTCACCACAAAAACCTATCGTTAGAGTCTTCCTGCCCAACAAACAGAGGAC
AGTGGTACCTGCAAGGTGTGGAGTTACAGTCCGAGACAGTCTAAAGAAAGCACTGATGATGAGAGGTCTA
ATCCCAGAGTGCTGTGCTGTTTACAGAATTCAGGATGGAGAGAAGAAACCAATTGGTTGGGACACTGATA
TTTCCTGGCTTACTGGAGAAGAATTGCATGTGGAAGTGTTGGAGAATGTTCCACTTACAACACACAACTT
TGTACGAAAAACGTTTTTCACCTTAGCATTTTGTGACTTTTGTCGAAAGCTGCTTTTCCAGGGTTTCCGC
TGTCAAACATGTGGTTATAAATTTCACCAGCGTTGTAGTACAGAAGTTCCACTGATGTGTGTTAATTATG
ACCAACTTGATTTGCTGTTTGTCTCCAAGTTCTTTGAACACCACCCAATACCACAGGAAGAGGCGTCCTT
AGCAGAGACTGCCCTAACATCTGGATCATCCCCTTCCGCACCCGCCTCGGACTCTATTGGGCCCCAAATT
CTCACCAGTCCGTCTCCTTCAAAATCCATTCCAATTCCACAGCCCTTCCGACCAGCAGATGAAGATCATC
GAAATCAATTTGGGCAACGAGACCGATCCTCATCAGCTCCCAATGTGCATATAAACACAATAGAACCTGT
CAATATTGATGACTTGATTAGAGACCAAGGATTTCGTGGTGATGGAGGATCAACCACAGGTTTGTCTGCT
ACCCCCCCTGCCTCATTACCTGGCTCACTAACTAACGTGAAAGCCTTACAGAAATCTCCAGGACCTCAGC
GAGAAAGGAAGTCATCTTCATCCTCAGAAGACAGGAATCGAATGAAAACACTTGGTAGACGGGACTCGAG
TGATGATTGGGAGATTCCTGATGGGCAGATTACAGTGGGACAAAGAATTGGATCTGGATCATTTGGAACA
GTCTACAAGGGAAAGTGGCATGGTGATGTGGCAGTGAAAATGTTGAATGTGACAGCACCTACACCTCAGC
AGTTACAAGCCTTCAAAAATGAAGTAGGAGTACTCAGGAAAACACGACATGTGAATATCCTACTCTTCAT
GGGCTATTCCACAAAGCCACAACTGGCTATTGTTACCCAGTGGTGTGAGGGCTCCAGCTTGTATCACCAT
CTCCATATCATTGAGACCAAATTTGAGATGATCAAACTTATAGATATTGCACGACAGACTGCACAGGGCA
TGGATTACTTACACGCCAAGTCAATCATCCACAGAGACCTCAAGAGTAATAATATATTTCTTCATGAAGA
CCTCACAGTAAAAATAGGTGATTTTGGTCTAGCTACAGTGAAATCTCGATGGAGTGGGTCCCATCAGTTT
GAACAGTTGTCTGGATCCATTTTGTGGATGGCACCAGAAGTCATCAGAATGCAAGATAAAAATCCATACA
GCTTTCAGTCAGATGTATATGCATTTGGAATTGTTCTGTATGAATTGATGACTGGACAGTTACCTTATTC
AAACATCAACAACAGGGACCAGATAATTTTTATGGTGGGACGAGGATACCTGTCTCCAGATCTCAGTAAG
GTACGGAGTAACTGTCCAAAAGCCATGAAGAGATTAATGGCAGAGTGCCTCAAAAAGAAAAGAGATGAGA
GACCACTCTTTCCCCAAATTCTCGCCTCTATTGAGCTGCTGGCCCGCTCATTGCCAAAAATTCACCGCAG
TGCATCAGAACCCTCCTTGAATCGGGCTGGTTTCCAAACAGAGGATTTTAGTCTATATGCTTGTGCTTCT
CCAAAAACACCCATCCAGGCAGGGGGATATGGTGCGTTTCCTGTCCACTAGAACCCAGCTTTCTTGTACA
AAGTGGTGATATCCAATTAACCCTCACTAAAGGAATAGATAAGATTGATTGTGTTTGCCCTATAGTGAGT
CGTATTACCACCCAACTTTTCTATACAAAGTGGTTGATATCCAGCACAGTGGCGGCCGCTCGAGTCTAGA
GGGCCCGCGGTTCGAAGGTAAGCCTATCCCTAACCCTCTCCTCGGTCTCGATTCTACGCGTACCGGTTAG
TAATGAGATCCCTCCCCCCCCCCTAACGTTACTGGCCGAAGCCGCTTGGAATAAGGCCGGTGTGCGTTTG
TCTATATGTTATTTTCCACCATATTGCCGTCTTTTGGCAATGTGAGGGCCCGGAAACCTGGCCCTGTCTT
CTTGACGAGCATTCCTAGGGGTCTTTCCCCTCTCGCCAAAGGAATGCAAGGTCTGTTGAATGTCGTGAAG
GAAGCAGTTCCTCTGGAAGCTTCTTGAAGACAAACAACGTCTGTAGCGACCCTTTGCAGGCAGCGGAACC
CCCCACCTGGCGACAGGTGCCTCTGCGGCCAAAAGCCACGTGTATAAGATACACCTGCAAAGGCGGCACA
ACCCCAGTGCCACGTTGTGAGTTGGATAGTTGTGGAAAGAGTCAAATGGCTCTCCTCAAGCGTATTCAAC
AAGGGGCTGAAGGATGCCCAGAAGGTACCCCATTGTATGGGATCTGATCTGGGGCCTCGGTGCACATGCT
TTACATGTGTTTAGTCGAGGTTAAAAAAACGTCTAGGCCCCCCGAACCACGGGGACGTGGTTTTCCTTTG
AAAAACACGATGATAATATGGCCACACATATGACCGAGTACAAGCCCACGGTGCGCCTCGCCACCCGCGA
CGACGTCCCCAGGGCCGTACGCACCCTCGCCGCCGCGTTCGCCGACTACCCCGCCACGCGCCACACCGTC
GATCCGGACCGCCACATCGAGCGGGTCACCGAGCTGCAAGAACTCTTCCTCACGCGCGTCGGGCTCGACA
TCGGCAAGGTGTGGGTCGCGGACGACGGCGCCGCGGTGGCGGTCTGGACCACGCCGGAGAGCGTCGAAGC
GGGGGCGGTGTTCGCCGAGATCGGCCCGCGCATGGCCGAGTTGAGCGGTTCCCGGCTGGCCGCGCAGCAA
CAGATGGAAGGCCTCCTGGCGCCGCACCGGCCCAAGGAGCCCGCGTGGTTCCTGGCCACCGTCGGCGTCT
CGCCCGACCACCAGGGCAAGGGTCTGGGCAGCGCCGTCGTGCTCCCCGGAGTGGAGGCGGCCGAGCGCGC
CGGGGTGCCCGCCTTCCTGGAGACCTCCGCGCCCCGCAACCTCCCCTTCTACGAGCGGCTCGGCTTCACC
GTCACCGCCGACGTCGAGGTGCCCGAAGGACCGCGCACCTGGTGCATGACCCGCAAGCCCGGTGCCTAAA
TCGATAGATCCTAATCAACCTCTGGATTACAAAATTTGTGAAAGATTGACTGGTATTCTTAACTATGTTG
CTCCTTTTACGCTATGTGGATACGCTGCTTTAATGCCTTTGTATCATGCTATTGCTTCCCGTATGGCTTT
CATTTTCTCCTCCTTGTATAAATCCTGGTTGCTGTCTCTTTATGAGGAGTTGTGGCCCGTTGTCAGGCAA
CGTGGCGTGGTGTGCACTGTGTTTGCTGACGCAACCCCCACTGGTTGGGGCATTGCCACCACCTGTCAGC
TCCTTTCCGGGACTTTCGCTTTCCCCCTCCCTATTGCCACGGCGGAACTCATCGCCGCCTGCCTTGCCCG
CTGCTGGACAGGGGCTCGGCTGTTGGGCACTGACAATTCCGTGGTGTTGTCGGGGAAATCATCGTCCTTT
CCTTGGCTGCTCGCCTGTGTTGCCACCTGGATTCTGCGCGGGACGTCCTTCTGCTACGTCCCTTCGGCCC
TCAATCCAGCGGACCTTCCTTCCCGCGGCCTGCTGCCGGCTCTGCGGCCTCTTCCGCGTCTTCGCCTTCG
CCCTCAGACGAGTCGGATCTCCCTTTGGGCCGCCTCCCCGCCTGAGATCCTTTAAGACCAATGACTTACA
AGGCAGCTGTAGATCTTAGCCACTTTTTAAAAGAAAAGGGGGGACTGGAAGGGCTAATTCACTCCCAACG
AAGACAAGATCTGCTTTTTGCTTGTACTGGGTCTCTCTGGTTAGACCAGATCTGAGCCTGGGAGCTCTCT
GGCTAACTAGGGAACCCACTGCTTAAGCCTCAATAAAGCTTGCCTTGAGTGCTTCAAGTAGTGTGTGCCC
GTCTGTTGTGTGACTCTGGTAACTAGAGATCCCTCAGACCCTTTTAGTCAGTGTGGAAAATCTCTAGCAG
TAGTAGTTCATGTCATCTTATTATTCAGTATTTATAACTTGCAAAGAAATGAATATCAGAGAGTGAGAGG
CCCGGGTTAATTAAGGAAAGGGCTAGATCATTCTTGAAGACGAAAGGGCCTCGTGATACGCCTATTTTTA
TAGGTTAATGTCATGATAATAATGGTTTCTTAGACGTCAGGTGGCACTTTTCGGGGAAATGTGCGCGGAA
CCCCTATTTGTTTATTTTTCTAAATACATTCAAATATGTATCCGCTCATGAGACAATAACCCTGATAAAT
GCTTCAATAATATTGAAAAAGGAAGAGTATGAGTATTCAACATTTCCGTGTCGCCCTTATTCCCTTTTTT
GCGGCATTTTGCCTTCCTGTTTTTGCTCACCCAGAAACGCTGGTGAAAGTAAAAGATGCTGAAGATCAGT
TGGGTGCACGAGTGGGTTACATCGAACTGGATCTCAACAGCGGTAAGATCCTTGAGAGTTTTCGCCCCGA
AGAACGTTTTCCAATGATGAGCACTTTTAAAGTTCTGCTATGTGGCGCGGTATTATCCCGTGTTGACGCC
GGGCAAGAGCAACTCGGTCGCCGCATACACTATTCTCAGAATGACTTGGTTGAGTACTCACCAGTCACAG
AAAAGCATCTTACGGATGGCATGACAGTAAGAGAATTATGCAGTGCTGCCATAACCATGAGTGATAACAC
TGCGGCCAACTTACTTCTGACAACGATCGGAGGACCGAAGGAGCTAACCGCTTTTTTGCACAACATGGGG
GATCATGTAACTCGCCTTGATCGTTGGGAACCGGAGCTGAATGAAGCCATACCAAACGACGAGCGTGACA
CCACGATGCCTGTAGCAATGGCAACAACGTTGCGCAAACTATTAACTGGCGAACTACTTACTCTAGCTTC
CCGGCAACAATTAATAGACTGGATGGAGGCGGATAAAGTTGCAGGACCACTTCTGCGCTCGGCCCTTCCG
GCTGGCTGGTTTATTGCTGATAAATCTGGAGCCGGTGAGCGTGGGTCTCGCGGTATCATTGCAGCACTGG
GGCCAGATGGTAAGCCCTCCCGTATCGTAGTTATCTACACGACGGGGAGTCAGGCAACTATGGATGAACG
AAATAGACAGATCGCTGAGATAGGTGCCTCACTGATTAAGCATTGGTAACTGTCAGACCAAGTTTACTCA
TATATACTTTAGATTGATTTAAAACTTCATTTTTAATTTAAAAGGATCTAGGTGAAGATCCTTTTTGATA
ATCTCATGACCAAAATCCCTTAACGTGAGTTTTCGTTCCACTGAGCGTCAGACCCCGTAGAAAAGATCAA
AGGATCTTCTTGAGATCCTTTTTTTCTGCGCGTAATCTGCTGCTTGCAAACAAAAAAACCACCGCTACCA
GCGGTGGTTTGTTTGCCGGATCAAGAGCTACCAACTCTTTTTCCGAAGGTAACTGGCTTCAGCAGAGCGC
AGATACCAAATACTGTTCTTCTAGTGTAGCCGTAGTTAGGCCACCACTTCAAGAACTCTGTAGCACCGCC
TACATACCTCGCTCTGCTAATCCTGTTACCAGTGGCTGCTGCCAGTGGCGATAAGTCGTGTCTTACCGGG
TTGGACTCAAGACGATAGTTACCGGATAAGGCGCAGCGGTCGGGCTGAACGGGGGGTTCGTGCACACAGC
CCAGCTTGGAGCGAACGACCTACACCGAACTGAGATACCTACAGCGTGAGCTATGAGAAAGCGCCACGCT
TCCCGAAGGGAGAAAGGCGGACAGGTATCCGGTAAGCGGCAGGGTCGGAACAGGAGAGCGCACGAGGGAG
CTTCCAGGGGGAAACGCCTGGTATCTTTATAGTCCTGTCGGGTTTCGCCACCTCTGACTTGAGCGTCGAT
TTTTGTGATGCTCGTCAGGGGGGCGGAGCCTATGGAAAAACGCCAGCAACGCGGCCTTTTTACGGTTCCT
GGCCTTTTGCTGGCCTTTTGCTCACATGTTCTTTCCTGCGTTATCCCCTGATTCTGTGGATAACCGTATT
ACCGCCTTTGAGTGAGCTGATACCGCTCGCCGCAGCCGAACGACCGAGCGCAGCGAGTCAGTGAGCGAGG
AAGCGGAAGAGCGCCCAATACGCAAACCGCCTCTCCCCGCGCGTTGGCCGATTCATTAATGCAGCAAGCT
CATGGCTGACTAATTTTTTTTATTTATGCAGAGGCCGAGGCCGCCTCGGCCTCTGAGCTATTCCAGAAGT
AGTGAGGAGGCTTTTTTGGAGGCCTAGGCTTTTGCAAAAAGCTCCCCGTGGCACGACAGGTTTCCCGACT
GGAAAGCGGGCAGTGAGCGCAACGCAATTAATGTGAGTTAGCTCACTCATTAGGCACCCCAGGCTTTACA
CTTTATGCTTCCGGCTCGTATGTTGTGTGGAATTGTGAGCGGATAACAATTTCACACAGGAAACAGCTAT
GACATGATTACGAATTTCACAAATAAAGCATTTTTTTCACTGCATTCTAGTTGTGGTTTGTCCAAACTCA
TCAATGTATCTTATCATGTCTGGATCAACTGGATAACTCAAGCTAACCAAAATCATCCCAAACTTCCCAC
CCCATACCCTATTACCACTGCCAATTACCTGTGGTTTCATTTACTCTAAACCTGTGATTCCTCTGAATTA
TTTTCATTTTAAAGAAATTGTATTTGTTAAATATGTACTACAAACTTAGTAGTTGGAAGGGCTAATTCAC
TCCCAAAGAAGACAAGATATCCTTGATCTGTGGATCTACCACACACAAGGCTACTTCCCTGATTAGCAGA
ACTACACACCAGGGCCAGGGGTCAGATATCCACTGACCTTTGGATGGTGCTACAAGCTAGTACCAGTTGA
GCCAGATAAGGTAGAAGAGGCCAATAAAGGAGAGAACACCAGCTTGTTACACCCTGTGAGCCTGCATGGG
ATGGATGACCCGGAGAGAGAAGTGTTAGAGTGGAGGTTTGACAGCCGCCTAGCATTTCATCACGTGGCCC
GAGAGCTGCATCCGGAGTACTTCAAGAACTGCTGATATCGAGCTTGCTACAAGGGACTTTCCGCTGGGGA
CTTTCCAGGGAGGCGTGGCCTGGGCGGGACTGGGGAGTGGCGAGCCCTCAGATCCTGCATATAAGCAGCT
GCTTTTTGCCTGTACTGGGTCTCTCTGGTTAGACCAGATCTGAGCCTGGGAGCTCTCTGGCTAACTAGGG
AACCCACTGCTTAAGCCTCAATAAAGCTTGCCTTGAGTGCTTCAAGTAGTGTGTGCCCGTCTGTTGTGTG
ACTCTGGTAACTAGAGATCCCTCAGACCCTTTTAGTCAGTGTGGAAAATCTCTAGCAGTGGCGCCCGAAC
AGGGACTTGAAAGCGAAAGGGAAACCAGAGGAGCTCTCTCGACGCAGGACTCGGCTTGCTGAAGCGCGCA
CGGCAAGAGGCGAGGGGCGGCGACTGGTGAGTACGCCAAAAATTTTGACTAGCGGAGGCTAGAAGGAGAG
AGATGGGTGCGAGAGCGTCAGTATTAAGCGGGGGAGAATTAGATCGCGATGGGAAAAAATTCGGTTAAGG
CCAGGGGGAAAGAAAAAATATAAATTAAAACATATAGTATGGGCAAGCAGGGAGCTAGAACGATTCGCAG
TTAATCCTGGCCTGTTAGAAACATCAGAAGGCTGTAGACAAATACTGGGACAGCTACAACCATCCCTTCA
GACAGGATCAGAAGAACTTAGATCATTATATAATACAGTAGCAACCCTCTATTGTGTGCATCAAAGGATA
GAGATAAAAGACACCAAGGAAGCTTTAGACAAGATAGAGGAAGAGCAAAACAAAAGTAAGACCACCGCAC
AGCAAGCGGCCGGCCGCTGATCTTCAGACCTGGAGGAGGAGATATGAGGGACAATTGGAGAAGTGAATTA
TATAAATATAAAGTAGTAAAAATTGAACCATTAGGAGTAGCACCCACCAAGGCAAAGAGAAGAGTGGTGC
AGAGAGAAAAAAGAGCAGTGGGAATAGGAGCTTTGTTCCTTGGGTTCTTGGGAGCAGCAGGAAGCACTAT
GGGCGCAGCGTCAATGACGCTGACGGTACAGGCCAGACAATTATTGTCTGGTATAGTGCAGCAGCAGAAC
AATTTGCTGAGGGCTATTGAGGCGCAACAGCATCTGTTGCAACTCACAGTCTGGGGCATCAAGCAGCTCC
AGGCAAGAATCCTGGCTGTGGAAAGATACCTAAAGGATCAACAGCTCCTGGGGATTTGGGGTTGCTCTGG
AAAACTCATTTGCACCACTGCTGTGCCTTGGAATGCTAGTTGGAGTAATAAATCTCTGGAACAGATTTGG
AATCACACGACCTGGATGGAGTGGGACAGAGAAATTAACAATTACACAAGCTTAATACACTCCTTAATTG
AAGAATCGCAAAACCAGCAAGAAAAGAATGAACAAGAATTATTGGAATTAGATAAATGGGCAAGTTTGTG
GAATTGGTTTAACATAACAAATTGGCTGTGGTATATAAAATTATTCATAATGATAGTAGGAGGCTTGGTA
GGTTTAAGAATAGTTTTTGCTGTACTTTCTATAGTGAATAGAGTTAGGCAGGGATATTCACCATTATCGT
TTCAGACCCACCTCCCAACCCCGAGGGGACCCGACAGGCCCGAAGGAATAGAAGAAGAAGGTGGAGAGAG
AGACAGAGACAGATCCATTCGATTAGTGAACGGATCTCGACGGTATCGCCGAATTCACAAATGGCAGTAT
TCATCCACAA
Features (pLannotate 1.2.2; 30 found; start..end, strand, type, name):
      1..118     +  misc_feature   cPPT/CTS: central polypurine tract and central termination sequence of HIV-1
    166..1344    +  promoter       EF-1α promoter: strong constitutive promoter for human elongation factor EF-1α
   1365..1385    +  protein_bind   attB1: mutant version of attB; core recombination site for the Gateway® BP reaction BP Clonase™
   1391..3688    +  CDS            BRAF: BRAF_HUMAN - Also known as BRAF1, RAFB1. Experimental evidence at protein level: Swiss-Prot protein existence level 1. Protein kinase involved in the transduction of mitogenic signals from the cell membrane to the nucleus (Probable). Phosphorylates MAP2K1, and thereby activates the MAP kinase signal transduction pathway (PubMed:21441910, PubMed:29433126). May play a role in the postsynaptic responses of hippocampal neurons (PubMed:1508179). From Homo sapiens (Human).
   3693..3717    -  protein_bind   attB2: mutant version of attB; recombination site for the Gateway® BP reaction BP Clonase™
   3725..3743    +  promoter       T3 promoter: promoter for bacteriophage T3 RNA polymerase
   3769..3787    -  promoter       T7 promoter: promoter for bacteriophage T7 RNA polymerase
   3793..3811    -  protein_bind   attB4 (fragment): mutant version of attB; core recombination site for the Gateway® BP reaction BP Clonase™
   3867..3908    +  CDS            V5 tag: epitope tag from simian virus 5
   4034..4496    +  misc_feature   IRES: internal ribosome entry site (IRES) of the encephalomyocarditis virus (EMCV)
   4510..5107    +  CDS            PuroR (fragment): puromycin N-acetyltransferase; pac from Streptomyces; confers resistance to puromycin
   5123..5711    +  misc_feature   WPRE: woodchuck hepatitis virus posttranscriptional regulatory element
   5719..5784    +  CDS            nef (fragment): NEF_HV1Z2 - Experimental evidence at protein level: Swiss-Prot protein existence level 1. Extracellular Nef protein targets CD4(+) T-lymphocytes for apoptosis by interacting with CXCR4 surface receptors. From Human immunodeficiency virus type 1 group M subtype D (isolate Z2/CDC-Z34) (HIV-1).
   5786..6019    +  LTR            3' LTR (ΔU3): self-inactivating 3' long terminal repeat (LTR) from HIV-1
   6224..6328    +  promoter       AmpR promoter: bla
   6329..7189    +  CDS            AmpR: β-lactamase; bla; confers resistance to ampicillin, carbenicillin, and related antibiotics
   7360..7948    +  rep_origin     ori: high-copy-number ColE1/pMB1/pBR322/pUC origin of replication
   8131..8185    +  CDS            lacI (fragment): lac repressor; lacI; The lac repressor binds to the lac operator to inhibit transcription in E. coli. This inhibition can be relieved by adding lactose or isopropyl-β-D-thiogalactopyranoside (IPTG).
   8191..8284    +  rep_origin     SV40 ori (fragment): SV40 origin of replication
   8309..8346    +  CDS            lacI (fragment): lac repressor; lacI; The lac repressor binds to the lac operator to inhibit transcription in E. coli. This inhibition can be relieved by adding lactose or isopropyl-β-D-thiogalactopyranoside (IPTG).
   8359..8380    +  protein_bind   CAP binding site: CAP binding activates transcription in the presence of cAMP. E. coli catabolite activator protein
   8395..8425    +  promoter       lac promoter: promoter for the E. coli lac operon
   8429..8451    +  protein_bind   lac operator (fragment): The lac repressor binds to the lac operator to inhibit transcription in E. coli. This inhibition can be relieved by adding lactose or isopropyl-β-D-thiogalactopyranoside (IPTG). lac repressor encoded by lacI
   8483..8566    +  polyA_signal   SV40 poly(A) signal (fragment): SV40 polyadenylation signal
   8733..9062    +  CDS            nef (fragment): NEF_HV1BR - Experimental evidence at protein level: Swiss-Prot protein existence level 1. Extracellular Nef protein targets CD4(+) T-lymphocytes for apoptosis by interacting with CXCR4 surface receptors (PubMed:14990729). From Human immunodeficiency virus type 1 group M subtype B (isolate BRU/LAI) (HIV-1).
   9110..9367    +  LTR            5' LTR (truncated): truncated 5' long terminal repeat (LTR) from HIV-1
   9414..9539    +  misc_feature   HIV-1 Ψ: packaging signal of human immunodeficiency virus type 1
   9523..9861    +  CDS            HIV-1 gag (fragment): gag protein from human immunodeficiency virus 1; gag
  10036..10269   +  misc_feature   RRE: The Rev response element (RRE) of HIV-1 allows for Rev-dependent mRNA export from the nucleus to the cytoplasm.
  10646..10746   +  CDS            Rev (fragment): human immunodeficiency virus 1 (HIV-1) Rev protein; rev; enhances nuclear export of unspliced and incompletely spliced viral mRNAs
