[The description below was written by a language model from this plasmid's Addgene catalogue record and pLannotate feature annotations shown in this document.]
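Description:
pHAGE-BRAF-G69S is an HIV-1-derived lentiviral expression plasmid built on the pHAGE backbone and carrying human BRAF with the G69S substitution. In bacteria it is maintained through a high-copy ColE1/pUC-type origin and selected with ampicillin via the β-lactamase gene. The viral portion contains a 5' LTR annotated as truncated, the Ψ packaging signal running into a partial gag sequence, the Rev response element for Rev-dependent nuclear export of the genomic RNA, the central polypurine tract/termination sequence that aids nuclear import, and a self-inactivating ΔU3 3' LTR. Short nef, rev and gag fragments are remnants of the parental virus, not functional genes, so packaging functions must be supplied in trans.

Between the LTRs, the constitutive human EF-1α promoter drives the BRAF open reading frame, which is flanked by attB1 and attB2 sites left by Gateway recombination. Downstream lie T3 and T7 promoter sequences, an attB4 fragment and a V5 epitope coding segment. The record does not indicate whether V5 is fused in frame to BRAF, and the intervening elements make this uncertain. An EMCV IRES then allows cap-independent translation of puromycin N-acetyltransferase from the same transcript, linking drug selection of transduced mammalian cells to expression of the insert, and a WPRE enhances transcript stability and expression.

BRAF encodes a serine/threonine kinase that phosphorylates MAP2K1 to activate the MAP kinase pathway. This construct is intended for stable lentiviral expression of the G69S variant and comes from a large-scale effort to functionally annotate somatic mutations found in cancer.
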