Addgene plasmid #116162: pHAGE-BRAF-G69S
Purpose: Lentiviral expression of BRAF G69S
Depositing lab: Gordon Mills & Kenneth Scott. Depositing organization: Baylor College of Medicine. Publication: Systematic Functional Annotation of Somatic Mutations in Cancer. Ng PK, Li J, Jeong KJ, Shao S, Chen H, Tsang YH, Sengupta S, Wang Z, Bhavana VH, Tran R, Soewito S, Minussi DC, Moreno D, Kong K, Dogruluk T, Lu H, Gao J, Tokheim C, Zhou DC, Johnson AM, Zeng J, Ip CKM, Ju Z, Wester M, Yu S, Li Y, Vellano CP, Schultz N, Karchin R, Ding L, Lu Y, Cheung LWT, Chen K, Shaw KR, Meric-Bernstam F, Scott KL, Yi S, Sahni N, Liang H, Mills GB. Cancer Cell. 2018 Mar 12;33(3):450-462.e10. doi: 10.1016/j.ccell.2018.01.021. PubMed 29533785.
Backbone
  Vector backbone: pHAGE
  Vector type: Lentiviral
Growth in bacteria
  Bacterial resistance: Ampicillin, 100 μg/mL
  Growth temperature: 37°C
  Growth strain: Stbl3
  Copy number: High Copy
Gene/Insert
  Gene/Insert name: BRAF
  Species: H. sapiens (human)
  Mutation: G69S
  Entrez Gene: BRAF (a.k.a. B-RAF1, B-raf, BRAF-1, BRAF1, NS7, RAFB1)
  Cloning method: Gateway Cloning
Terms and licenses: Academic/Nonprofit Terms; Industry Terms: Not Available to Industry
How to cite: pHAGE-BRAF-G69S was a gift from Gordon Mills & Kenneth Scott (Addgene plasmid # 116162 ; http://n2t.net/addgene:116162 ; RRID:Addgene_116162)
