>Addgene plasmid #116162 | pHAGE-BRAF-G69S | depositor partial sequence | sequence record 219035 | insert
ATGGCGGCGCTGAGCGGTGGCGGTGGTGGCGGCGCGGAGCCGGGCCAGGCTCTGTTCAACGGGGACATGG
AGCCCGAGGCCGGCGCCGGCGCCGGCGCCGCGGCCTCTTCGGCTGCGGACCCTGCCATTCCGGAGGAGGT
GTGGAATATCAAACAAATGATTAAGTTGACACAGGAACATATAGAGGCCCTATTGGACAAATTTAGTGGG
GAGCATAATCCACCATCAATATATCTGGAGGCCTATGAAGAATACACCAGCAAGCTAGATGCACTCCAAC
AAAGAGAACAACAGTTATTGGAATCTCTGGGGAACGGAACTGATTTTTCTGTTTCTAGCTCTGCATCAAT
GGATACCGTTACATCTTCTTCCTCTTCTAGCCTTTCAGTGCTACCTTCATCTCTTTCAGTTTTTCAAAAT
CCCACAGATGTGGCACGGAGCAACCCCAAGTCACCACAAAAACCTATCGTTAGAGTCTTCCTGCCCAACA
AACAGAGGACAGTGGTACCTGCAAGGTGTGGAGTTACAGTCCGAGACAGTCTAAAGAAAGCACTGATGAT
GAGAGGTCTAATCCCAGAGTGCTGTGCTGTTTACAGAATTCAGGATGGAGAGAAGAAACCAATTGGTTGG
GACACTGATATTTCCTGGCTTACTGGAGAAGAATTGCATGTGGAAGTGTTGGAGAATGTTCCACTTACAA
CACACAACTTTGTACGAAAAACGTTTTTCACCTTAGCATTTTGTGACTTTTGTCGAAAGCTGCTTTTCCA
GGGTTTCCGCTGTCAAACATGTGGTTATAAATTTCACCAGCGTTGTAGTACAGAAGTTCCACTGATGTGT
GTTAATTATGACCAACTTGATTTGCTGTTTGTCTCCAAGTTCTTTGAACACCACCCAATACCACAGGAAG
AGGCGTCCTTAGCAGAGACTGCCCTAACATCTGGATCATCCCCTTCCGCACCCGCCTCGGACTCTATTGG
GCCCCAAATTCTCACCAGTCCGTCTCCTTCAAAATCCATTCCAATTCCACAGCCCTTCCGACCAGCAGAT
GAAGATCATCGAAATCAATTTGGGCAACGAGACCGATCCTCATCAGCTCCCAATGTGCATATAAACACAA
TAGAACCTGTCAATATTGATGACTTGATTAGAGACCAAGGATTTCGTGGTGATGGAGGATCAACCACAGG
TTTGTCTGCTACCCCCCCTGCCTCATTACCTGGCTCACTAACTAACGTGAAAGCCTTACAGAAATCTCCA
GGACCTCAGCGAGAAAGGAAGTCATCTTCATCCTCAGAAGACAGGAATCGAATGAAAACACTTGGTAGAC
GGGACTCGAGTGATGATTGGGAGATTCCTGATGGGCAGATTACAGTGGGACAAAGAATTGGATCTGGATC
ATTTGGAACAGTCTACAAGGGAAAGTGGCATGGTGATGTGGCAGTGAAAATGTTGAATGTGACAGCACCT
ACACCTCAGCAGTTACAAGCCTTCAAAAATGAAGTAGGAGTACTCAGGAAAACACGACATGTGAATATCC
TACTCTTCATGGGCTATTCCACAAAGCCACAACTGGCTATTGTTACCCAGTGGTGTGAGGGCTCCAGCTT
GTATCACCATCTCCATATCATTGAGACCAAATTTGAGATGATCAAACTTATAGATATTGCACGACAGACT
GCACAGGGCATGGATTACTTACACGCCAAGTCAATCATCCACAGAGACCTCAAGAGTAATAATATATTTC
TTCATGAAGACCTCACAGTAAAAATAGGTGATTTTGGTCTAGCTACAGTGAAATCTCGATGGAGTGGGTC
CCATCAGTTTGAACAGTTGTCTGGATCCATTTTGTGGATGGCACCAGAAGTCATCAGAATGCAAGATAAA
AATCCATACAGCTTTCAGTCAGATGTATATGCATTTGGAATTGTTCTGTATGAATTGATGACTGGACAGT
TACCTTATTCAAACATCAACAACAGGGACCAGATAATTTTTATGGTGGGACGAGGATACCTGTCTCCAGA
TCTCAGTAAGGTACGGAGTAACTGTCCAAAAGCCATGAAGAGATTAATGGCAGAGTGCCTCAAAAAGAAA
AGAGATGAGAGACCACTCTTTCCCCAAATTCTCGCCTCTATTGAGCTGCTGGCCCGCTCATTGCCAAAAA
TTCACCGCAGTGCATCAGAACCCTCCTTGAATCGGGCTGGTTTCCAAACAGAGGATTTTAGTCTATATGC
TTGTGCTTCTCCAAAAACACCCATCCAGGCAGGGGGATATGGTGCGTTTCCTGTCCACTAG
